>Addgene plasmid #73618 | pNIA-CEN-Venus-FLAG-LINXa4-Bre1 | depositor full sequence | sequence record 145697 | pNIA-CEN-Venus-FLAG-LINXa4-Bre1 sequence 11435 bps
CTGGCACGACAGGTTTCCCGACTGGAAAGCGGGCAGTGAGCGCAACGCAATTAATGTGAGTTACCTCACT
CATTAGGCACCCCAGGCTTTACACTTTATGCTTCCGGCTCCTATGTTGTGTGGAATTGTGAGCGGATAAC
AATTTCACACAGGAAACAGCTATGACCATGATTACGCCAAGCGCGCAATTAACCCTCACTAAAGGGAACA
AAAGCTGGAGCTCTAAAACAAGAAGAGGGTTGACTACATCACGATGAGGGGGATCGAAGAAATGATGGTA
AATGAAATAGGAAATCAAGGAGCATGAAGGCAAAAGACAAATATAAGGGTCGAACGAAAAATAAAGTGAA
AAGTGTTGATATGATGTATTTGGCTTTGCGGCGCCGAAAAAACGAGTTTACGCAATTGCACAATCATGCT
GACTCTGTGGCGGACCCGCGCTCTTGCCGGCCCGGCGATAACGCTGGGCGTGAGGCTGTGCCCGGCGGAG
TTTTTTGCGCCTGCATTTTCCAAGGTTTACCCTGCGCTAAGGGGCGAGATTGGAGAAGCAATAAGAATGC
CGGTTGGGGTTGCGATGATGACGACCACGACAACTGGTGTCATTATTTAAGTTGCCGAAAGAACCTGAGT
GCATTTGCAACATGAGTATACTAGAAGAATGAGCCAAGACTTGCGAGACGCGAGTTTGCCGGTGGTGCGA
ACAATAGAGCGACCATGACCTTGAAGGTGAGACGCGCATAACCGCTAGAGTACTTTGAAGAGGAAACAGC
AATAGGGTTGCTACCAGTATAAATAGACAGGTACATACAACACTGGAAATGGTTGTCTGTTTGAGTACGC
TTTCAATTCATTTGGGTGTGCACTTTATTATGTTACAATATGGAAGGGAACTTTACACTTCTCCTATGCA
CATATATTAATTAAAGTCCAATGCTAGTAGAGAAGGGGGGTAACACCCCTCCGCGCTCTTTTCCGATTTT
TTTCTAAACCGTGGAATATTTCGGATATCCTTTTGTTGTTTCCGGGTGTACAATATGGACTTCCTCTTTT
CTGGCAACCAAACCCATACATCGGGATTCCTATAATACCTTCGTTGGTCTCCCTAACATGTAGGTGGCGG
AGGGGAGATATACAATAGAACAGATACCAGACAAGACATAATGGGCTAAACAAGACTACACCAATTACAC
TGCCTCATTGATGGTGGTACATAACGAACTAATACTGTAGCCCTAGACTTGATAGCCATCATCATATCGA
AGTTTCACTACCCTTTTTCCATTTGCCATCTATTGAAGTAATAATAGGCGCATGCAACTTCTTTTCTTTT
TTTTTCTTTTCTCTCTCCCCCGTTGTTGTCTCACCATATCCGCAATGACAAAAAAAATGATGGAAGACAC
TAAAGGAAAAAATTAACGACAAAGACAGCACCAACAGATGTCGTTGTTCCAGAGCTGATGAGGGGTATCT
TCGAACACACGAAACTTTTTCCTTCCTTCATTCACGCACACTACTCTCTAATGAGCAACGGTATACGGCC
TTCCTTCCAGTTACTTGAATTTGAAATAAAAAAAGTTTGCTGTCTTGCTATCAAGTATAAATAGACCTGC
AATTATTAATCTTTTGTTTCCTCGTCATTGTTCTCGTTCCCTTTCTTCCTTGTTTCTTTTTCTGCACAAT
ATTTCAAGCTATACCAAGCATACAATCAACTCCAAGCTTGAATTAATTCCGGGCGGAATGAAAGCGTTCA
TGGTGAGCAAGGGCGAGGAGCTGTTCACCGGGGTGGTGCCCATCCTGGTCGAGCTGGACGGCGACGTAAA
CGGCCACAAGTTCAGCGTGTCCGGCGAGGGCGAGGGCGATGCCACCTACGGCAAGCTGACCCTGAAGTTG
ATCTGCACCACCGGCAAGCTGCCCGTGCCCTGGCCCACCCTCGTGACCACCCTCGGCTACGGCCTGCAGT
GCTTCGCCCGCTACCCCGACCACATGAAGCAGCACGACTTCTTCAAGTCCGCCATGCCCGAAGGCTACGT
CCAGGAGCGCACCATCTTCTTCAAGGACGACGGCAACTACAAGACCCGCGCCGAGGTGAAGTTCGAGGGC
GACACCCTGGTGAACCGCATCGAGCTGAAGGGCATCGACTTCAAGGAGGACGGCAACATCCTGGGGCACA
AGCTGGAGTACAACTACAACAGCCACAACGTCTATATCACCGCCGACAAGCAGAAGAACGGCATCAAGGC
AAACTTCAAGATCCGCCACAACATCGAGGACGGCGGCGTGCAGCTCGCCGACCACTACCAGCAGAACACC
CCCATCGGCGACGGCCCCGTGCTGCTGCCCGACAACCACTACCTGAGCTACCAGTCCAAACTGAGCAAAG
ACCCCAACGAGAAGCGCGATCACATGGTCCTGCTGGAGTTCGTGACCGCCGCCGGGATCACTCTCGGCAT
GGACGAGCTGTACAAGGGAAGTAGCGGTTCTAGAACGTCTGGCGGCCGCGATTACAAGGACGACGATGAC
AAGTCTAGAGCCGCCGCCAAGAGGGTGAAGCTGGACGGTTCTGGAAGTGGGTCCTTGGCTACTACACTTG
AACGTATTGAGAAGAACTTTGTCATTACTGACCCAAGATTGCCAGATAATCCCATTATATTCGCGTCCGA
TAGTTTCTTGCAGTTGACAGAATATAGCCGTGAAGAAATTTTGGGAAGAAACTGCAGGTTTCTACAAGGT
CCTGAAACTGATCGCGCGACAGTGAGAAAAATTAGAGATGCCATAGATAACCAAACAGAGGTCACTGTTC
AGCTGATTAATTATACAAAGAGTGGTAAAAAGTTCTGGAACCTCTTTCACTTGCAGCCTATGCGAGATCA
GAAGGGAGATGTCCAGTACTTTATTGGGGTTCAGTTGGATGGAACTGAGCATGTCCGAGATGCTGCCGAG
AGAGAGGGAGTCATGCTGATTAAGAAAACTGCAGAAAATATTGATGAAGCGGCAAAAGAGCTGGCCGGGC
TGGATCTGGGGTCTGGAAGTGGGTCGGGGTCCCGGGGAACGGCCGAGCCTGCTACTGCCGCTATCGCACT
AGAATTAAGCGATCCTAGTGAACCGCTTACTCAATCTGATGTGATAGCGTTTCAAAAAGAAGCTTTGTTT
AGATGTATAAATCGTCGAAGAGTCGACTTTGAAGCCTTGCGAAAGCAATATGAACTTTCAAGAAGGGAGT
GCATAGATGTTTCCCGCAAGTTGGCAAATATTATGGCGCTGATAGTAACTTTAGCTAGGTTTATCGAAAC
ATTCTGCACAGACGCCAACGAGAAGCAACTATGTAGGGAAATAGCCCAAGGCGATGAGACGTTGATAGTT
CAGCGCAGTGATTCTTTCATGAAGCTACTGACTAAATATGGGAAGCCAAACACGACAGATAGTAATACTA
ATAGTAATGCTTCGGATCATATTCAAGAATTAACAACGGAGTTAAAAAACTTGCGGAAAAGTAAAGAGGA
GCTCTTTTATGAAAATTCGCAATTGACAGAGGAGATTTCTGCTTTGAAGGAATATTATACAAATATAATT
CGCAAGTATGATAGAGATGAATCCTTTACTATAAAACGTGTTTTTAAGGAAGATAAGACTGATGCTGTAA
AGGAATTACGGGAAGATGAAAAAGAATCTAATGAAAACAATATAAAATCTGGAAATAAAGACTCCTCTGC
AATTAATGGTGAT
[258 nt withheld, positions 3724-3981]
AAGTCATATGACCATGAGTCCCTGTTAGCAAAAATTCAACATTTGACTGAACAAAACGCAGAATTATCTG
AGATCAATAGTTCCTTTTTATCAAAATTTCAAGTTTTAGCCAAAGAGAAAGAAATATATACGAAGAAGGT
CCGAGAAGAATTCCAGAAAAGTCTCGACTCCCTAGTAGAAATGAACAGTTCATTGGAAAAGGACGTTGTA
AGAATAAGAACGGCTCGTGATGATTTACTAAGCAAAATCGCCATTTTGGAAGCTGAAAAATCCAAGACTG
AAGTGTTGAGCGATTTACAACATGCAATTGATATTTTGAAGAAGCAATGGACAAAAATTGATCAAAGATC
AAACGATACAAAATCCTCGTCGACTCAAGATGCATTAATAAAGGAAATTCAAGACTTAGAGAAGGGTTTT
AGAGAGTTATCCGACTTAACTCATAAAAAGTACTCTGAGATTATTAATCACGAATCTGTTATATCCAAGC
TTACCGTAGAAAAAACTAAGGCTGATCAGAAATATTTTGCCGCGATGAGGTCCAAAGATTCAATTTTAAT
TGAAATCAAAACTCTTTCTAAAAGCCTCAGTAAATCAAATGAGCTTATTCTACAGTTAAAAGACTCTGAT
AGATTGCTACAGCAAAAAATAGGAAATTTACATAAACAACTGGATCTTTCTCAAAATAATGAACGCAGGT
TAATTGATTCCAGTAAAACAGAGACACTAAAAATAATTGATTTAAATAATACATCCACTAAACTGAAAAG
GTCATTAGAAAAGCTACAAGAAGAAAGTAACAAAAGCATTGCAGATATGACGCATCTAGAAACTAAATTA
AATGATACAGAAATAGAATTGAAGCACTTCAAGCAGAAGGCATCTCATCTAGAATCCAAGTGTGAAAAAC
TACATGATACATTGTTCCGTGGTAACAACAAAAATAAGGGCTCGAGCGATGAAGCACTCGTAGAAGAACT
AGCAAATTTCCGTACACTTGTTTATTGTTCCCTGTGTTCTAAAAATTGGAAAAACATGGCTATTAAAACC
TGTGGCCATGTCTTTTGTGAGAATTGCTGTAAGGAACGATTGGCAGCGAGAATGAGAAAATGCCCTACAT
GCAACAAAGCATTCAGTTCCAATGATTTATTGACAGTGCACTTGTAAGGATCCGTCGACCTCGAGTCATG
TAATTAGTTATGTCACGCTTACATTCACGCCCTCCCCCCACATCCGCTCTAACCGAAAAGGAAGGAGTTA
GACAACCTGAAGTCTAGGTCCCTATTTATTTTTTTATAGTTATGTTAGTATTAAGAACGTTATTTATATT
TCAAATTTTTCTTTTTTTTCTGTACAAACGCGTGTACGCATGTAACATTATACTGAAAACCTTGCTTGAG
AAGGTTTTGGGACGCTCGAAGGCTTTAATTTGCGGCCGGTACCCAATTCGCCCTATAGTGAGTCGTATTA
CGCGCGCTCACTGGCCGTCGTTTTACAACGTCGTGACTGGGAAAACCCTGGCGTTACCCAACTTAATCGC
CTTGCAGCACATCCCCCTTTCGCCAGCTGCATTAATGAATCGGCCAACGCGCGGGGAGAGGCGGTTTGCG
TATTGGGCGCTCTTCCGCTTCCTCGCTCACTGACTCGCTGCGCTCGGTCGTTCGGCTGCGGCGAGCGGTA
TCAGCTCACTCAAAGGCGGTAATACGGTTATCCACAGAATCAGGGGATAACGCAGGAAAGAACATGTGAG
CAAAAGGCCAGCAAAAGGCCAGGAACCGTAAAAAGGCCGCGTTGCTGGCGTTTTTCCATAGGCTCCGCCC
CCCTGACGAGCATCACAAAAATCGACGCTCAAGTCAGAGGTGGCGAAACCCGACAGGACTATAAAGATAC
CAGGCGTTTCCCCCTGGAAGCTCCCTCGTGCGCTCTCCTGTTCCGACCCTGCCGCTTACCGGATACCTGT
CCGCCTTTCTCCCTTCGGGAAGCGTGGCGCTTTCTCATAGCTCACGCTGTAGGTATCTCAGTTCGGTGTA
GGTCGTTCGCTCCAAGCTGGGCTGTGTGCACGAACCCCCCGTTCAGCCCGACCGCTGCGCCTTATCCGGT
AACTATCGTCTTGAGTCCAACCCGGTAAGACACGACTTATCGCCACTGGCAGCAGCCACTGGTAACAGGA
TTAGCAGAGCGAGGTATGTAGGCGGTGCTACAGAGTTCTTGAAGTGGTGGCCTAACTACGGCTACACTAG
AAGGACAGTATTTGGTATCTGCGCTCTGCTGAAGCCAGTTACCTTCGGAAAAAGAGTTGGTAGCTCTTGA
TCCGGCAAACAAACCACCGCTGGTAGCGGTGGTTTTTTTGTTTGCAAGCAGCAGATTACGCGCAGAAAAA
AAGGATCTCAAGAAGATCCTTTGATCTTTTCTACGGGGTCTGACGCTCAGTGGAACGAAAACTCACGTTA
AGGGATTTTGGTCATGAGATTATCAAAAAGGATCTTCACCTAGATCCTTTTAAATTAAAAATGAAGTTTT
AAATCAATCTAAAGTATATATGAGTAAACTTGGTCTGACAGTTACCAATGCTTAATCAGTGAGGCACCTA
TCTCAGCGATCTGTCTATTTCGTTCATCCATAGTTGCCTGACTCCCCGTCGTGTAGATAACTACGATACG
GGAGGGCTTACCATCTGGCCCCAGTGCTGCAATGATACCGCGAGACCCACGCTCACCGGCTCCAGATTTA
TCAGCAATAAACCAGCCAGCCGGAAGGGCCGAGCGCAGAAGTGGTCCTGCAACTTTATCCGCCTCCATCC
AGTCTATTAATTGTTGCCGGGAAGCTAGAGTAAGTAGTTCGCCAGTTAATAGTTTGCGCAACGTTGTTGC
CATTGCTACAGGCATCGTGGTGTCACGCTCGTCGTTTGGTATGGCTTCATTCAGCTCCGGTTCCCAACGA
TCAAGGCGAGTTACATGATCCCCCATGTTGTGCAAAAAAGCGGTTAGCTCCTTCGGTCCTCCGATCGTTG
TCAGAAGTAAGTTGGCCGCAGTGTTATCACTCATGGTTATGGCAGCACTGCATAATTCTCTTACTGTCAT
GCCATCCGTAAGATGCTTTTCTGTGACTGGTGAGTACTCAACCAAGTCATTCTGAGAATAGTGTATGCGG
CGACCGAGTTGCTCTTGCCCGGCGTCAATACGGGATAATACCGCGCCACATAGCAGAACTTTAAAAGTGC
TCATCATTGGAAAACGTTCTTCGGGGCGAAAACTCTCAAGGATCTTACCGCTGTTGAGATCCAGTTCGAT
GTAACCCACTCGTGCACCCAACTGATCTTCAGCATCTTTTACTTTCACCAGCGTTTCTGGGTGAGCAAAA
ACAGGAAGGCAAAATGCCGCAAAAAAGGGAATAAGGGCGACACGGAAATGTTGAATACTCATACTCTTCC
TTTTTCAATATTATTGAAGCATTTATCAGGGTTATTGTCTCATGAGCGGATACATATTTGAATGTATTTA
GAAAAATAAACAAATAGGGGTTCCGCGCACATTTCCCCGAAAAGTGCCACCTGACGTCTAAGAAACCATT
ATTATCATGACATTAACCTATAAAAATAGGCGTATCACGAGGCCCTTTCGTCTTCAAGAATTAACTGTGG
GAATACTCAGGTATCGTAAGATGCAAGAGTTCGAATCTCTTAGCAACCATTATTTTTTTCCTCAACATAA
CGAGAACACACAGGGGCGCTATCGCACAGAATCAAATTCGATGACTGGAAATTTTTTGTTAATTTCAGAG
GTCGCCTGACGCATATACCTTTTTCAACTGAAAAATTGGGAGAAAAAGGAAAGGTGAGAGGCCGGAACCG
GCTTTTCATATAGAATAGAGAAGCGTTCATGACTAAATGCTTGCATCACAATACTTGAAGTTGACAATAT
TATTTAAGGACCTATTGTTTTTTCCAATAGGTGGTTAGCAATCGTCTTACTTTCTAACTTTTCTTACCTT
TTACATTTCAGCAATATATATATATATTTCAAGGATATACCATTCTAATGTCTGCCCCTATGTCTGCCCC
TAAGAAGATCGTCGTTTTGCCAGGTGACCACGTTGGTCAAGAAATCACAGCCGAAGCCATTAAGGTTCTT
AAAGCTATTTCTGATGTTCGTTCCAATGTCAAGTTCGATTTCGAAAATCATTTAATTGGTGGTGCTGCTA
TCGATGCTACAGGTGTCCCACTTCCAGATGAGGCGCTGGAAGCCTCCAAGAAGGTTGATGCCGTTTTGTT
AGGTGCTGTGGGTGGTCCTAAATGGGGTACAGGTAGTGTTAGACCTGAACAAGGTTTACTAAAAATCCGT
AAAGAACTTCAATTGTACGCCAACTTAAGACCATGTAACTTTGCATCCGACTCTCTTTTAGACTTATCTC
CAATCAAGCCACAATTTGCTAAAGGTACTGACTTCGTTGTTGTCAGAGAATTAGTGGGAGGTATTTACTT
TGGTAAGAGAAAGGAAGACGATGGTGATGGTGTCGCTTGGGATAGTGAACAATACACCGTTCCAGAAGTG
CAAAGAATCACAAGAATGGCCGCTTTCATGGCCCTACAACATGAGCCACCATTGCCTATTTGGTCCTTGG
ATAAAGCTAATGTTTTGGCCTCTTCAAGATTATGGAGAAAAACTGTGGAGGAAACCATCAAGAACGAATT
TCCTACATTGAAGGTTCAACATCAATTGATTGATTCTGCCGCCATGATCCTAGTTAAGAACCCAACCCAC
CTAAATGGTATTATAATCACCAGCAACATGTTTGGTGATATCATCTCCGATGAAGCCTCCGTTATCCCAG
GTTCCTTGGGTTTGTTGCCATCTGCGTCCTTGGCCTCTTTGCCAGACAAGAACACCGCATTTGGTTTGTA
CGAACCATGCCACGGTTCTGCTCCAGATTTGCCAAAGAATAAGGTTGACCCTATCGCCACTATCTTGTCT
GCTGCAATGATGTTGAAATTGTCATTGAACTTGCCTGAAGAAGGTAAGGCCATTGAAGATGCAGTTAAAA
AGGTTTTGGATGCAGGTATCAGAACTGGTGATTTAGGTGGTTCCAACAGTACCACCGAAGTCGGTGATGC
TGTCGCCGAAGAAGTTAAGAAAATCCTTGCTTAAAAAGATTCTCTTTTTTTATGATATTTGTACATAAAC
TTTATAAATGAAATTCATAATAGAAACGACACGAAATTACAAAATGGAATATGTTCATAGGGTAGAATTA
ATTCTCATGTTTGACAGCTTATCATCGATCGTCCAACTGCATGGAGATGAGTCGTGGCAAGAATACCAAG
AGTTCCTCGGTTTGCCAGTTATTAAAAGACTCGTATTTCCAAAAGACTGCAACATACTACTCAGTGCAGC
TTCACAGAAACCTCATTCGTTTATTCCCTTGTTTGATTCAGAAGCAGGTGGGACAGGTGAACTTTTGGAT
TGGAACTCGATTTCTGACTGGGTTGGAAGGCAAGAGAGCCCCGAGAGCTTACATTTTATGTTAGCTGGTG
GACTGACGCCAGAAAATGTTGGTGATGCGCTTAGATTAAATGGCGTTATTGGTGTTGATGTAAGCGGAGG
TGTGGAGACAAATGGTGTAAAAGACTCTAACAAAATAGCAAATTTCGTCAAAAATGCTAAGAAATAGGTT
ATTACTGAGTAGTATTTATTTAAGTATTGTTTGTGCACTTGCCTGCAAGCCTTTTGAAAAGCAAGCATAA
AAGATCTAAACATAAAATCTGTAAAATAACAAGATGTAAAGATAATGCTAAATCATTTGGCTTTTTGATT
GATTGTACAGGAAAATATACATCGCAGGGGGTTGACTTTTACCATTTCACCGCAATGGAATCAAACTTGT
TGAAGAGAATGTTCACAGGCGCATACGCTACAATGACCCGATTCTTGCTAGCCTTTTCTCGGTCTTGCAA
ACAACCGCCGGCAGCTTAGTATATAAATACACATGTACATACCTCTCTCCGTATCCTCGTAATCATTTTC
TTGTATTTATCGTCTTTTCGCTGTAAAAACTTTATCACACTTATCTCAAATACACTTATTAACCGCTTTT
ACTATTATCTTCTACGCTGACAGTAATATCAAACAGTGACACATATTAAACACAGTGGTTTCTTTGCATA
AACACCATCAGCCTCAAGTCGTCAAGTAAAGATTTCGTGTTCATGCAGATAGATAACAATCTATATGTTG
ATAATTAGCGTTGCCTCATCAATGCGAGATCCGTTTAACCGGACCCTAGTGCACTTACCCCACGTTCGGT
CCACTGTGTGCCGAACATGCTCCTTCACTATTTTAACATGTGGAATTAATTCTCATGTTTGACAGCTTAT
CATCGAACTCTAAGAGGTGATACTTATTTACTGTAAAACTGTGACGATAAAACCGGAAGGAAGAATAAGA
AAACTCGAACTGATCTATAATGCCTATTTTCTGTAAAGAGTTTAAGCTATGAAAGCCTCGGCATTTTGGC
CGCTCCTAGGTAGTGCTTTTTTTCCAAGGACAAAACAGTTTCTTTTTCTTGAGCAGGTTTTATGTTTCGG
TAATCATAAACAATAAATAAATTATTTCATTTATGTTTAAAAATAAAAAATAAAAAAGTATTTTAAATTT
TTAAAAAAGTTGATTATAAGCATGTGACCTTTTGCAAGCAATTAAATTTTGCAATTTGTGATTTTAGGCA
AAAGTTACAATTTCTGGCTCGTGTAATATATGTATGCTAAAGTGAACTTTTACAAAGTCGATATGGACTT
AGTCAAAAGAAATTTTCTTAAAAATATATAGCACTAGCCAATTTAGCACTTCTTTATGAGATATATTATA
GACTTTATTAAGCCAGATTTGTGTATTATATGTATTTACCCGGCGAATCATGGACATACATTCTGAAATA
GGTAATATTCTCTATGGTGAGACAGCATAGATAACCTAGGATACAAGTTAAAAGCTAGTACTGTTTTGCA
GTAATTTTTTTCTTTTTTATAAGAATGTTACCACCTAAATAAGTTATAAAGTCAATAGTTAAGTTTGATA
TTTGATTGTAAAATACCGTAATATATTTGCATGATCAAAAGGCTCAATGTTGACTAGCCAGCATGTCAAC
CACTATATTGATCACCGATATATGGACTTCCACACCAACTAGTAATATGACAATAAATTCAAGATATTCT
TCATGAGAATGGCCCAGCGATATATGCGGTGTGAAATACCGCACAGATGCGTAAGGAGAAAATACCGCAT
CAGGCGCCATTCGCCATTCAGGCTGCGCAACTGTTGGGAAGGGCGATCGGTGCGGGCCTCTTCGCTATTA
CGCCAGGGATACAAGTTAAAAGCTAGTACTGTTTTGCAGTAATTTTTTTCTTTTTTATAAGAATGTTACC
ACCTAAATAAGTTATAAAGTCAATAGTTAAGTTT
Features (pLannotate 1.2.2; 25 found; start..end, strand, type, name):
      1..39      +  CDS            lacI (fragment): lac repressor; lacI; The lac repressor binds to the lac operator to inhibit transcription in E. coli. This inhibition can be relieved by adding lactose or isopropyl-β-D-thiogalactopyranoside (IPTG).
     52..73      +  protein_bind   CAP binding site: CAP binding activates transcription in the presence of cAMP. E. coli catabolite activator protein
     88..118     +  promoter       lac promoter: promoter for the E. coli lac operon
    122..144     +  protein_bind   lac operator (fragment): The lac repressor binds to the lac operator to inhibit transcription in E. coli. This inhibition can be relieved by adding lactose or isopropyl-β-D-thiogalactopyranoside (IPTG). lac repressor encoded by lacI
    187..205     +  promoter       T3 promoter: promoter for bacteriophage T3 RNA polymerase
    304..642     +  CDS            YO085_YEAST: Protein predicted: Swiss-Prot protein existence level 4. From Saccharomyces cerevisiae (strain ATCC 204508 / S288c) (Baker's yeast).
   1007..1711    +  promoter       ADH1 promoter: S. cerevisiae ADH1; promoter for alcohol dehydrogenase 1
   1750..2466    +  CDS            mVenus: mVenus is a basic (constitutively fluorescent) yellow fluorescent protein published in 2006, derived from Aequorea victoria. It is reported to be a rapidly-maturing monomer with moderate acid sensitivity.
   2500..2523    +  CDS            FLAG: FLAG® epitope tag, followed by an enterokinase cleavage site
   2596..2913    +  CDS            miniSOG: miniSOG is a basic (constitutively fluorescent) cyan fluorescent protein published in 2011, derived from Arabidopsis thaliana. It requires the cofactor flavin for fluorescence.
   3049..5145    +  CDS            BRE1 (sequence partly withheld): BRE1_YEAST - Experimental evidence at protein level: Swiss-Prot protein existence level 1. E3 ubiquitin-protein ligase that mediates monoubiquitination of histone H2B to form H2BK123ub1 in association with the E2 enzyme RAD6/UBC2. H2BK123ub1 gives a specific tag for epigenetic transcriptional activation, elongation by RNA polymerase II, telomeric silencing, and is also a prerequisite for H3K4me and H3K79me formation. It thereby plays a central role in histone code and gene regulation. Also modulates the formation of double-strand breaks during meiosis. From Saccharomyces cerevisiae (strain ATC
   5167..5414    +  terminator     CYC1 terminator: S. cerevisiae CYC1; transcription terminator for CYC1
   5433..5451    -  promoter       T7 promoter: promoter for bacteriophage T7 RNA polymerase
   5459..5550    +  CDS            lacZα (fragment): LacZα fragment of β-galactosidase; lacZ fragment
   5543..5601    -  CDS            lacI (fragment): lac repressor; lacI; The lac repressor binds to the lac operator to inhibit transcription in E. coli. This inhibition can be relieved by adding lactose or isopropyl-β-D-thiogalactopyranoside (IPTG).
   5784..6372    -  rep_origin     ori: high-copy-number ColE1/pMB1/pBR322/pUC origin of replication
   6543..7403    -  CDS            AmpR: β-lactamase; bla; confers resistance to ampicillin, carbenicillin, and related antibiotics
   7404..7508    -  promoter       AmpR promoter: bla
   7614..8018    +  promoter       LEU2 promoter: S. cerevisiae LEU2
   8031..9125    +  CDS            LEU2: 3-isopropylmalate dehydrogenase, required for leucine biosynthesis; S. cerevisiae LEU2; yeast auxotrophic marker
   9242..9260    +  promoter       tet promoter (fragment): E. coli promoter for tetracycline efflux protein gene
   9487..10649   +  misc_feature   CEN/ARS: S. cerevisiae CEN4 centromere fused to the autonomously replicating sequence ARS1/ARS416
  11098..11208   -  CDS            RMD1 (fragment): RMD1_YEAST - Experimental evidence at protein level: Swiss-Prot protein existence level 1. Required for sporulation where it is believed to have a role in meiotic nuclear division. From Saccharomyces cerevisiae (strain ATCC 204508 / S288c) (Baker's yeast).
  11213..11265   +  misc_feature   bom (fragment): basis of mobility region from pBR322
  11271..11337   -  CDS            lacZα (fragment): LacZα fragment of β-galactosidase; lacZ fragment
