[The description below was written by a language model from this plasmid's Addgene catalogue record and pLannotate feature annotations shown in this document.]
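Description:
pNIA-CEN-Venus-FLAG-LINXa4-Bre1 is an 11.4 kb low-copy yeast expression shuttle plasmid built on the pNIA-CEN backbone. In Saccharomyces cerevisiae it is maintained through a CEN/ARS element (CEN4 centromere fused to an ARS), which keeps it at roughly chromosomal copy number, and it is selected by the LEU2 auxotrophic marker under its own promoter. In E. coli it replicates from a high-copy ColE1/pUC-type origin and is selected with ampicillin via AmpR. Remnants of lac, lacZα, T3 and T7 promoter sequences flank the expression cassette and appear to be cloning-vector leftovers.

The payload is a single fusion open reading frame driven by the constitutive yeast ADH1 promoter and ended by the CYC1 terminator. It reads, in order, mVenus, a FLAG epitope, the LINXa4 module and the yeast Bre1 coding sequence. The automated annotation labels the segment between FLAG and Bre1 as miniSOG. Because the record lists Avena sativa as a source species and the associated work concerns light-induced nuclear export, this hit most likely reflects homology to the LOV2-type photosensory domain of the LINX switch rather than an actual miniSOG. Bre1 is the E3 ubiquitin ligase that monoubiquitinates histone H2B together with Rad6. Here it carries K8A, K9A and K11A substitutions, whose rationale the record does not state. The catalogued insert is the 735 bp Venus segment, added into a destroyed HpaI site. The stated purpose is to visualize by fluorescence the nuclear translocation of LINXa4-Bre1 in yeast, while FLAG offers a handle for immunodetection.
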