Addgene plasmid #73618: pNIA-CEN-Venus-FLAG-LINXa4-Bre1
Purpose: Visualizing the nuclear translocation of LINXa4-Bre1 in yeast.
Depositing lab: Brian Kuhlman. Depositing organization: University of North Carolina at Chapel Hill. Publication: Light-induced nuclear export reveals rapid dynamics of epigenetic modifications. Yumerefendi H, Lerner AM, Zimmerman SP, Hahn K, Bear JE, Strahl BD, Kuhlman B. Nat Chem Biol. 2016 Jun;12(6):399-401. doi: 10.1038/nchembio.2068. Epub 2016 Apr 18. PubMed 27089030.
Backbone
  Vector backbone: pNIA-CEN
  Backbone size w/o insert (bp): 10700
  Total vector size (bp): 11435
  Vector type: Yeast Expression, Synthetic Biology
  Selectable markers: LEU2
Growth in bacteria
  Bacterial resistance: Ampicillin, 100 μg/mL
  Growth temperature: 37°C
  Growth strain: DH5alpha
  Copy number: High Copy
Gene/Insert
  Gene/Insert name: Venus
  Species: S. cerevisiae (budding yeast), Synthetic; Avena Sativa
  Insert size (bp): 735
  Mutation: Bre1 point mutations K8A, K9A and K11A
  Promoter: ADH1
  Tag / fusion protein: FLAG (C terminal on insert)
  Cloning method: Restriction Enzyme; 5′ cloning site HpaI (destroyed during cloning); 3′ cloning site HpaI (destroyed during cloning)
  Sequencing primers: 5′ GTCATTGTTCTCGTTCCCTTTCTTCCTTG; 3′ GGGACCTAGACTTCAGGTTGTCTAACTCC
Terms and licenses: Academic/Nonprofit Terms; Industry Terms: Not Available to Industry
How to cite: pNIA-CEN-Venus-FLAG-LINXa4-Bre1 was a gift from Brian Kuhlman (Addgene plasmid # 73618 ; http://n2t.net/addgene:73618 ; RRID:Addgene_73618)
