>Addgene plasmid #73618 | pNIA-CEN-Venus-FLAG-LINXa4-Bre1 | addgene partial sequence | sequence record 145695 | yADH1-F 5'-ATACGGCCTTCCTTCCAGTT-3'
TTTGCTGTCTTGCTATCAAGTATAAATAGACCTGCAATTATTAATCTTTTGTTTCCTCGTCATTGTTCTC
GTTCCCTTTCTTCCTTGTTTCTTTTTCTGCACAATATTTCAAGCTATACCAAGCATACAATCAACTCCAA
GCTTGAATTAATTCCGGGCGGAATGAAAGCGTTCATGGTGAGCAAGGGCGAGGAGCTGTTCACCGGGGTG
GTGCCCATCCTGGTCGAGCTGGACGGCGACGTAAACGGCCACAAGTTCAGCGTGTCCGGCGAGGGCGAGG
GCGATGCCACCTACGGCAAGCTGACCCTGAAGTTGATCTGCACCACCGGCAAGCTGCCCGTGCCCTGGCC
CACCCTCGTGACCACCCTCGGCTACGGCCTGCAGTGCTTCGCCCGCTACCCCGACCACATGAAGCAGCAC
GACTTCTTCAAGTCCGCCATGCCCGAAGGCTACGTCCAGGAGCGCACCATCTTCTTCAAGGACGACGGCA
ACTACAAGACCCGCGCCGAGGTGAAGTTCGAGGGCGACACCCTGGTGAACCGCATCGAGCTGAAGGGCAT
CGACTTCAAGGAGGACGGCAACATCCTGGGGCACAAGCTGGAGTACAACTACAACAGCCACAACGTCTAT
ATCACCGCCGACAAGCAGAAGAACGGCATCAAGGCAAACTTCAAGATCCGCCACAACATCGAGGACGGCG
GCGTGCAGCTCGCCGACCACTACCAGCAGAACACCCCCATCGGCGACGGCCCCGTGCTGCTGCCCGACAA
CCACTACCTGAGCTACCAGTCCAAACTGAGCAAAGACCCCAACGAGAAGCGCGATCACATGGTCCTGCTG
GAGTTCGTGACCGCCGCCGGGATCACTCTCGGCATGGACG
