>Addgene plasmid #73618 | pNIA-CEN-Venus-FLAG-LINXa4-Bre1 | addgene partial sequence | sequence record 145696 | CYC1 5'-GCGTGAATGTAAGCGTGAC-3'
CTTACAAGTGCACTGTCAATAAATCATTGGAACTGAATGCTTTGTTGCATGTAGGGCATTTTCTCATTCT
CGCTGCCAATCGTTCCTTACAGCAATTCTCACAAAAGACATGGCCACAGGTTTTAATAGCCATGTTTTTC
CAATTTTTAGAACACAGGGAACAATAAACAAGTGTACGGAAATTTGCTAGTTCTTCTACGAGTGCTTCAT
CGCTCGAGCCCTTATTTTTGTTGTTACCACGGAACAATGTATCATGTAGTTTTTCACACTTGGATTCTAG
ATGAGATGCCTTCTGCTTGAAGTGCTTCAATTCTATTTCTGTATCATTTAATTTAGTTTCTAGATGCGTC
ATATCTGCAATGCTTTTGTTACTTTCTTCTTGTAGCTTTTCTAATGACCTTTTCAGTTTAGTGGATGTAT
TATTTAAATCAATTATTTTTAGTGTCTCTGTTTTACTGGAATCAATTAACCTGCGTTCATTATTTTGAGA
AAGATCCAGTTGTTTATGTAAATTTCCTATTTTTTGCTGTAGCAATCTATCAGAGTCTTTTAACTGTAGA
ATAAGCTCATTTGATTTACTGAGGCTTTTAGAAAGAGTTTTGATTTCAATTAAAATTGAATCTTTGGACC
TCATCGCGGCAAAATATTTCTGATCAGCCTTAGTTTTTTCTACGGTAAGCTTGGATATAACAGATTCGTG
ATTAATAATCTCAGAGTACTTTTTATGAGTTAAGTCGGATAACTCTCTAAAACCCTTCTCTAAGTCTTGA
ATTTCCTTTATTAATGCATCTTGAGTCGACGAGGATTTTGTATCGTTTGATCTTTGATCAATTTTTGTCC
ATTGCTTCTTCAA
